>Addgene plasmid #116189 | pHAGE-BRAF-P367S | addgene full sequence | sequence record 250712 | Addgene NGS Result
CGGGTTTATTACAGGGACAGCAGAGATCCAGTTTGGACTAGTCGTGAGGCTCCGGTGCCCGTCAGTGGGC
AGAGCGCACATCGCCCACAGTCCCCGAGAAGTTGGGGGGAGGGGTCGGCAATTGAACCGGTGCCTAGAGA
AGGTGGCGCGGGGTAAACTGGGAAAGTGATGTCGTGTACTGGCTCCGCCTTTTTCCCGAGGGTGGGGGAG
AACCGTATATAAGTGCAGTAGTCGCCGTGAACGTTCTTTTTCGCAACGGGTTTGCCGCCAGAACACAGGT
AAGTGCCGTGTGTGGTTCCCGCGGGCCTGGCCTCTTTACGGGTTATGGCCCTTGCGTGCCTTGAATTACT
TCCACCTGGCTGCAGTACGTGATTCTTGATCCCGAGCTTCGGGTTGGAAGTGGGTGGGAGAGTTCGAGGC
CTTGCGCTTAAGGAGCCCCTTCGCCTCGTGCTTGAGTTGAGGCCTGGCCTGGGCGCTGGGGCCGCCGCGT
GCGAATCTGGTGGCACCTTCGCGCCTGTCTCGCTGCTTTCGATAAGTCTCTAGCCATTTAAAATTTTTGA
TGACCTGCTGCGACGCTTTTTTTCTGGCAAGATAGTCTTGTAAATGCGGGCCAAGATCTGCACACTGGTA
TTTCGGTTTTTGGGGCCGCGGGCGGCGACGGGGCCCGTGCGTCCCAGCGCACATGTTCGGCGAGGCGGGG
CCTGCGAGCGCGGCCACCGAGAATCGGACGGGGGTAGTCTCAAGCTGGCCGGCCTGCTCTGGTGCCTGGC
CTCGCGCCGCCGTGTATCGCCCCGCCCTGGGCGGCAAGGCTGGCCCGGTCGGCACCAGTTGCGTGAGCGG
AAAGATGGCCGCTTCCCGGCCCTGCTGCAGGGAGCTCAAAATGGAGGACGCGGCGCTCGGGAGAGCGGGC
GGGTGAGTCACCCACACAAAGGAAAAGGGCCTTTCCGTCCTCAGCCGTCGCTTCATGTGACTCCACGGAG
TACCGGGCGCCGTCCAGGCACCTCGATTAGTTCTCGAGCTTTTGGAGTACGTCGTCTTTAGGTTGGGGGG
AGGGGTTTTATGCGATGGAGTTTCCCCACACTGAGTGGGTGGAGACTGAAGTTAGGCCAGCTTGGCACTT
GATGTAATTCTCCTTGGAATTTGCCCTTTTTGAGTTTGGATCTTGGTTCATTCTCAAGCCTCAGACAGTG
GTTCAAAGTTTTTTTCTTCCATTTCAGGTGTCGTGAAGCGGCCCTGCAGATATCAACAAGTTTGTACAAA
AAAGCAGGCACCATGGCGGCGCTGAGCGGTGGCGGTGGTGGCGGCGCGGAGCCGGGCCAGGCTCTGTTCA
ACGGGGACATGGAGCCCGAGGCCGGCGCCGGCGCCGGCGCCGCGGCCTCTTCGGCTGCGGACCCTGCCAT
TCCGGAGGAGGTGTGGAATATCAAACAAATGATTAAGTTGACACAGGAACATATAGAGGCCCTATTGGAC
AAATTTGGTGGGGAGCATAATCCACCATCAATATATCTGGAGGCCTATGAAGAATACACCAGCAAGCTAG
ATGCACTCCAACAAAGAGAACAACAGTTATTGGAATCTCTGGGGAACGGAACTGATTTTTCTGTTTCTAG
CTCTGCATCAATGGATACCGTTACATCTTCTTCCTCTTCTAGCCTTTCAGTGCTACCTTCATCTCTTTCA
GTTTTTCAAAATCCCACAGATGTGGCACGGAGCAACCCCAAGTCACCACAAAAACCTATCGTTAGAGTCT
TCCTGCCCAACAAACAGAGGACAGTGGTACCTGCAAGGTGTGGAGTTACAGTCCGAGACAGTCTAAAGAA
AGCACTGATGATGAGAGGTCTAATCCCAGAGTGCTGTGCTGTTTACAGAATTCAGGATGGAGAGAAGAAA
CCAATTGGTTGGGACACTGATATTTCCTGGCTTACTGGAGAAGAATTGCATGTGGAAGTGTTGGAGAATG
TTCCACTTACAACACACAACTTTGTACGAAAAACGTTTTTCACCTTAGCATTTTGTGACTTTTGTCGAAA
GCTGCTTTTCCAGGGTTTCCGCTGTCAAACATGTGGTTATAAATTTCACCAGCGTTGTAGTACAGAAGTT
CCACTGATGTGTGTTAATTATGACCAACTTGATTTGCTGTTTGTCTCCAAGTTCTTTGAACACCACCCAA
TACCACAGGAAGAGGCGTCCTTAGCAGAGACTGCCCTAACATCTGGATCATCCCCTTCCGCACCCGCCTC
GGACTCTATTGGGCCCCAAATTCTCACCAGTCCGTCTCCTTCAAAATCCATTCCAATTCCACAGCCCTTC
CGACCAGCAGATGAAGATCATCGAAATCAATTTGGGCAACGAGACCGATCCTCATCAGCTTCCAATGTGC
ATATAAACACAATAGAACCTGTCAATATTGATGACTTGATTAGAGACCAAGGATTTCGTGGTGATGGAGG
ATCAACCACAGGTTTGTCTGCTACCCCCCCTGCCTCATTACCTGGCTCACTAACTAACGTGAAAGCCTTA
CAGAAATCTCCAGGACCTCAGCGAGAAAGGAAGTCATCTTCATCCTCAGAAGACAGGAATCGAATGAAAA
CACTTGGTAGACGGGACTCGAGTGATGATTGGGAGATTCCTGATGGGCAGATTACAGTGGGACAAAGAAT
TGGATCTGGATCATTTGGAACAGTCTACAAGGGAAAGTGGCATGGTGATGTGGCAGTGAAAATGTTGAAT
GTGACAGCACCTACACCTCAGCAGTTACAAGCCTTCAAAAATGAAGTAGGAGTACTCAGGAAAACACGAC
ATGTGAATATCCTACTCTTCATGGGCTATTCCACAAAGCCACAACTGGCTATTGTTACCCAGTGGTGTGA
GGGCTCCAGCTTGTATCACCATCTCCATATCATTGAGACCAAATTTGAGATGATCAAACTTATAGATATT
GCACGACAGACTGCACAGGGCATGGATTACTTACACGCCAAGTCAATCATCCACAGAGACCTCAAGAGTA
ATAATATATTTCTTCATGAAGACCTCACAGTAAAAATAGGTGATTTTGGTCTAGCTACAGTGAAATCTCG
ATGGAGTGGGTCCCATCAGTTTGAACAGTTGTCTGGATCCATTTTGTGGATGGCACCAGAAGTCATCAGA
ATGCAAGATAAAAATCCATACAGCTTTCAGTCAGATGTATATGCATTTGGAATTGTTCTGTATGAATTGA
TGACTGGACAGTTACCTTATTCAAACATCAACAACAGGGACCAGATAATTTTTATGGTGGGACGAGGATA
CCTGTCTCCAGATCTCAGTAAGGTACGGAGTAACTGTCCAAAAGCCATGAAGAGATTAATGGCAGAGTGC
CTCAAAAAGAAAAGAGATGAGAGACCACTCTTTCCCCAAATTCTCGCCTCTATTGAGCTGCTGGCCCGCT
CATTGCCAAAAATTCACCGCAGTGCATCAGAACCCTCCTTGAATCGGGCTGGTTTCCAAACAGAGGATTT
TAGTCTATATGCTTGTGCTTCTCCAAAAACACCCATCCAGGCAGGGGGATATGGTGCGTTTCCTGTCCAC
TAGAACCCAGCTTTCTTGTACAAAGTGGTGATATCCAATTAACCCTCACTAAAGGTATTGTTGAATGTGT
TTAAAGAGACCCTATAGTGAGTCGTATTACCACCCAACTTTTCTATACAAAGTGGTTGATATCCAGCACA
GTGGCGGCCGCTCGAGTCTAGAGGGCCCGCGGTTCGAAGGTAAGCCTATCCCTAACCCTCTCCTCGGTCT
CGATTCTACGCGTACCGGTTAGTAATGAGATCCCTCCCCCCCCCCTAACGTTACTGGCCGAAGCCGCTTG
GAATAAGGCCGGTGTGCGTTTGTCTATATGTTATTTTCCACCATATTGCCGTCTTTTGGCAATGTGAGGG
CCCGGAAACCTGGCCCTGTCTTCTTGACGAGCATTCCTAGGGGTCTTTCCCCTCTCGCCAAAGGAATGCA
AGGTCTGTTGAATGTCGTGAAGGAAGCAGTTCCTCTGGAAGCTTCTTGAAGACAAACAACGTCTGTAGCG
ACCCTTTGCAGGCAGCGGAACCCCCCACCTGGCGACAGGTGCCTCTGCGGCCAAAAGCCACGTGTATAAG
ATACACCTGCAAAGGCGGCACAACCCCAGTGCCACGTTGTGAGTTGGATAGTTGTGGAAAGAGTCAAATG
GCTCTCCTCAAGCGTATTCAACAAGGGGCTGAAGGATGCCCAGAAGGTACCCCATTGTATGGGATCTGAT
CTGGGGCCTCGGTGCACATGCTTTACATGTGTTTAGTCGAGGTTAAAAAAACGTCTAGGCCCCCCGAACC
ACGGGGACGTGGTTTTCCTTTGAAAAACACGATGATAATATGGCCACACATATGACCGAGTACAAGCCCA
CGGTGCGCCTCGCCACCCGCGACGACGTCCCCAGGGCCGTACGCACCCTCGCCGCCGCGTTCGCCGACTA
CCCCGCCACGCGCCACACCGTCGATCCGGACCGCCACATCGAGCGGGTCACCGAGCTGCAAGAACTCTTC
CTCACGCGCGTCGGGCTCGACATCGGCAAGGTGTGGGTCGCGGACGACGGCGCCGCGGTGGCGGTCTGGA
CCACGCCGGAGAGCGTCGAAGCGGGGGCGGTGTTCGCCGAGATCGGCCCGCGCATGGCCGAGTTGAGCGG
TTCCCGGCTGGCCGCGCAGCAACAGATGGAAGGCCTCCTGGCGCCGCACCGGCCCAAGGAGCCCGCGTGG
TTCCTGGCCACCGTCGGCGTCTCGCCCGACCACCAGGGCAAGGGTCTGGGCAGCGCCGTCGTGCTCCCCG
GAGTGGAGGCGGCCGAGCGCGCCGGGGTGCCCGCCTTCCTGGAGACCTCCGCGCCCCGCAACCTCCCCTT
CTACGAGCGGCTCGGCTTCACCGTCACCGCCGACGTCGAGGTGCCCGAAGGACCGCGCACCTGGTGCATG
ACCCGCAAGCCCGGTGCCTAAATCGATAGATCCTAATCAACCTCTGGATTACAAAATTTGTGAAAGATTG
ACTGGTATTCTTAACTATGTTGCTCCTTTTACGCTATGTGGATACGCTGCTTTAATGCCTTTGTATCATG
CTATTGCTTCCCGTATGGCTTTCATTTTCTCCTCCTTGTATAAATCCTGGTTGCTGTCTCTTTATGAGGA
GTTGTGGCCCGTTGTCAGGCAACGTGGCGTGGTGTGCACTGTGTTTGCTGACGCAACCCCCACTGGTTGG
GGCATTGCCACCACCTGTCAGCTCCTTTCCGGGACTTTCGCTTTCCCCCTCCCTATTGCCACGGCGGAAC
TCATCGCCGCCTGCCTTGCCCGCTGCTGGACAGGGGCTCGGCTGTTGGGCACTGACAATTCCGTGGTGTT
GTCGGGGAAATCATCGTCCTTTCCTTGGCTGCTCGCCTGTGTTGCCACCTGGATTCTGCGCGGGACGTCC
TTCTGCTACGTCCCTTCGGCCCTCAATCCAGCGGACCTTCCTTCCCGCGGCCTGCTGCCGGCTCTGCGGC
CTCTTCCGCGTCTTCGCCTTCGCCCTCAGACGAGTCGGATCTCCCTTTGGGCCGCCTCCCCGCCTGAGAT
CCTTTAAGACCAATGACTTACAAGGCAGCTGTAGATCTTAGCCACTTTTTAAAAGAAAAGGGGGGACTGG
AAGGGCTAATTCACTCCCAACGAAGACAAGATCTGCTTTTTGCTTGTACTGGGTCTCTCTGGTTAGACCA
GATCTGAGCCTGGGAGCTCTCTGGCTAACTAGGGAACCCACTGCTTAAGCCTCAATAAAGCTTGCCTTGA
GTGCTTCAAGTAGTGTGTGCCCGTCTGTTGTGTGACTCTGGTAACTAGAGATCCCTCAGACCCTTTTAGT
CAGTGTGGAAAATCTCTAGCAGTAGTAGTTCATGTCATCTTATTATTCAGTATTTATAACTTGCAAAGAA
ATGAATATCAGAGAGTGAGAGGCCCGGGTTAATTAAGGAAAGGGCTAGATCATTCTTGAAGACGAAAGGG
CCTCGTGATACGCCTATTTTTATAGGTTAATGTCATGATAATAATGGTTTCTTAGACGTCAGGTGGCACT
TTTCGGGGAAATGTGCGCGGAACCCCTATTTGTTTATTTTTCTAAATACATTCAAATATGTATCCGCTCA
TGAGACAATAACCCTGATAAATGCTTCAATAATATTGAAAAAGGAAGAGTATGAGTATTCAACATTTCCG
TGTCGCCCTTATTCCCTTTTTTGCGGCATTTTGCCTTCCTGTTTTTGCTCACCCAGAAACGCTGGTGAAA
GTAAAAGATGCTGAAGATCAGTTGGGTGCACGAGTGGGTTACATCGAACTGGATCTCAACAGCGGTAAGA
TCCTTGAGAGTTTTCGCCCCGAAGAACGTTTTCCAATGATGAGCACTTTTAAAGTTCTGCTATGTGGCGC
GGTATTATCCCGTGTTGACGCCGGGCAAGAGCAACTCGGTCGCCGCATACACTATTCTCAGAATGACTTG
GTTGAGTACTCACCAGTCACAGAAAAGCATCTTACGGATGGCATGACAGTAAGAGAATTATGCAGTGCTG
CCATAACCATGAGTGATAACACTGCGGCCAACTTACTTCTGACAACGATCGGAGGACCGAAGGAGCTAAC
CGCTTTTTTGCACAACATGGGGGATCATGTAACTCGCCTTGATCGTTGGGAACCGGAGCTGAATGAAGCC
ATACCAAACGACGAGCGTGACACCACGATGCCTGTAGCAATGGCAACAACGTTGCGCAAACTATTAACTG
GCGAACTACTTACTCTAGCTTCCCGGCAACAATTAATAGACTGGATGGAGGCGGATAAAGTTGCAGGACC
ACTTCTGCGCTCGGCCCTTCCGGCTGGCTGGTTTATTGCTGATAAATCTGGAGCCGGTGAGCGTGGGTCT
CGCGGTATCATTGCAGCACTGGGGCCAGATGGTAAGCCCTCCCGTATCGTAGTTATCTACACGACGGGGA
GTCAGGCAACTATGGATGAACGAAATAGACAGATCGCTGAGATAGGTGCCTCACTGATTAAGCATTGGTA
ACTGTCAGACCAAGTTTACTCATATATACTTTAGATTGATTTAAAACTTCATTTTTAATTTAAAAGGATC
TAGGTGAAGATCCTTTTTGATAATCTCATGACCAAAATCCCTTAACGTGAGTTTTCGTTCCACTGAGCGT
CAGACCCCGTAGAAAAGATCAAAGGATCTTCTTGAGATCCTTTTTTTCTGCGCGTAATCTGCTGCTTGCA
AACAAAAAAACCACCGCTACCAGCGGTGGTTTGTTTGCCGGATCAAGAGCTACCAACTCTTTTTCCGAAG
GTAACTGGCTTCAGCAGAGCGCAGATACCAAATACTGTTCTTCTAGTGTAGCCGTAGTTAGGCCACCACT
TCAAGAACTCTGTAGCACCGCCTACATACCTCGCTCTGCTAATCCTGTTACCAGTGGCTGCTGCCAGTGG
CGATAAGTCGTGTCTTACCGGGTTGGACTCAAGACGATAGTTACCGGATAAGGCGCAGCGGTCGGGCTGA
ACGGGGGGTTCGTGCACACAGCCCAGCTTGGAGCGAACGACCTACACCGAACTGAGATACCTACAGCGTG
AGCTATGAGAAAGCGCCACGCTTCCCGAAGGGAGAAAGGCGGACAGGTATCCGGTAAGCGGCAGGGTCGG
AACAGGAGAGCGCACGAGGGAGCTTCCAGGGGGAAACGCCTGGTATCTTTATAGTCCTGTCGGGTTTCGC
CACCTCTGACTTGAGCGTCGATTTTTGTGATGCTCGTCAGGGGGGCGGAGCCTATGGAAAAACGCCAGCA
ACGCGGCCTTTTTACGGTTCCTGGCCTTTTGCTGGCCTTTTGCTCACATGTTCTTTCCTGCGTTATCCCC
TGATTCTGTGGATAACCGTATTACCGCCTTTGAGTGAGCTGATACCGCTCGCCGCAGCCGAACGACCGAG
CGCAGCGAGTCAGTGAGCGAGGAAGCGGAAGAGCGCCCAATACGCAAACCGCCTCTCCCCGCGCGTTGGC
CGATTCATTAATGCAGCAAGCTCATGGCTGACTAATTTTTTTTATTTATGCAGAGGCCGAGGCCGCCTCG
GCCTCTGAGCTATTCCAGAAGTAGTGAGGAGGCTTTTTTGGAGGCCTAGGCTTTTGCAAAAAGCTCCCCG
TGGCACGACAGGTTTCCCGACTGGAAAGCGGGCAGTGAGCGCAACGCAATTAATGTGAGTTAGCTCACTC
ATTAGGCACCCCAGGCTTTACACTTTATGCTTCCGGCTCGTATGTTGTGTGGAATTGTGAGCGGATAACA
ATTTCACACAGGAAACAGCTATGACATGATTACGAATTTCACAAATAAAGCATTTTTTTCACTGCATTCT
AGTTGTGGTTTGTCCAAACTCATCAATGTATCTTATCATGTCTGGATCAACTGGATAACTCAAGCTAACC
AAAATCATCCCAAACTTCCCACCCCATACCCTATTACCACTGCCAATTACCTGTGGTTTCATTTACTCTA
AACCTGTGATTCCTCTGAATTATTTTCATTTTAAAGAAATTGTATTTGTTAAATATGTACTACAAACTTA
GTAGTTGGAAGGGCTAATTCACTCCCAAAGAAGACAAGATATCCTTGATCTGTGGATCTACCACACACAA
GGCTACTTCCCTGATTAGCAGAACTACACACCAGGGCCAGGGGTCAGATATCCACTGACCTTTGGATGGT
GCTACAAGCTAGTACCAGTTGAGCCAGATAAGGTAGAAGAGGCCAATAAAGGAGAGAACACCAGCTTGTT
ACACCCTGTGAGCCTGCATGGGATGGATGACCCGGAGAGAGAAGTGTTAGAGTGGAGGTTTGACAGCCGC
CTAGCATTTCATCACGTGGCCCGAGAGCTGCATCCGGAGTACTTCAAGAACTGCTGATATCGAGCTTGCT
ACAAGGGACTTTCCGCTGGGGACTTTCCAGGGAGGCGTGGCCTGGGCGGGACTGGGGAGTGGCGAGCCCT
CAGATCCTGCATATAAGCAGCTGCTTTTTGCCTGTACTGGGTCTCTCTGGTTAGACCAGATCTGAGCCTG
GGAGCTCTCTGGCTAACTAGGGAACCCACTGCTTAAGCCTCAATAAAGCTTGCCTTGAGTGCTTCAAGTA
GTGTGTGCCCGTCTGTTGTGTGACTCTGGTAACTAGAGATCCCTCAGACCCTTTTAGTCAGTGTGGAAAA
TCTCTAGCAGTGGCGCCCGAACAGGGACTTGAAAGCGAAAGGGAAACCAGAGGAGCTCTCTCGACGCAGG
ACTCGGCTTGCTGAAGCGCGCACGGCAAGAGGCGAGGGGCGGCGACTGGTGAGTACGCCAAAAATTTTGA
CTAGCGGAGGCTAGAAGGAGAGAGATGGGTGCGAGAGCGTCAGTATTAAGCGGGGGAGAATTAGATCGCG
ATGGGAAAAAATTCGGTTAAGGCCAGGGGGAAAGAAAAAATATAAATTAAAACATATAGTATGGGCAAGC
AGGGAGCTAGAACGATTCGCAGTTAATCCTGGCCTGTTAGAAACATCAGAAGGCTGTAGACAAATACTGG
GACAGCTACAACCATCCCTTCAGACAGGATCAGAAGAACTTAGATCATTATATAATACAGTAGCAACCCT
CTATTGTGTGCATCAAAGGATAGAGATAAAAGACACCAAGGAAGCTTTAGACAAGATAGAGGAAGAGCAA
AACAAAAGTAAGACCACCGCACAGCAAGCGGCCGGCCGCTGATCTTCAGACCTGGAGGAGGAGATATGAG
GGACAATTGGAGAAGTGAATTATATAAATATAAAGTAGTAAAAATTGAACCATTAGGAGTAGCACCCACC
AAGGCAAAGAGAAGAGTGGTGCAGAGAGAAAAAAGAGCAGTGGGAATAGGAGCTTTGTTCCTTGGGTTCT
TGGGAGCAGCAGGAAGCACTATGGGCGCAGCGTCAATGACGCTGACGGTACAGGCCAGACAATTATTGTC
TGGTATAGTGCAGCAGCAGAACAATTTGCTGAGGGCTATTGAGGCGCAACAGCATCTGTTGCAACTCACA
GTCTGGGGCATCAAGCAGCTCCAGGCAAGAATCCTGGCTGTGGAAAGATACCTAAAGGATCAACAGCTCC
TGGGGATTTGGGGTTGCTCTGGAAAACTCATTTGCACCACTGCTGTGCCTTGGAATGCTAGTTGGAGTAA
TAAATCTCTGGAACAGATTTGGAATCACACGACCTGGATGGAGTGGGACAGAGAAATTAACAATTACACA
AGCTTAATACACTCCTTAATTGAAGAATCGCAAAACCAGCAAGAAAAGAATGAACAAGAATTATTGGAAT
TAGATAAATGGGCAAGTTTGTGGAATTGGTTTAACATAACAAATTGGCTGTGGTATATAAAATTATTCAT
AATGATAGTAGGAGGCTTGGTAGGTTTAAGAATAGTTTTTGCTGTACTTTCTATAGTGAATAGAGTTAGG
CAGGGATATTCACCATTATCGTTTCAGACCCACCTCCCAACCCCGAGGGGACCCGACAGGCCCGAAGGAA
TAGAAGAAGAAGGTGGAGAGAGAGACAGAGACAGATCCATTCGATTAGTGAACGGATCTCGACGGTATCG
CCGAATTCACAAATGGCAGTATTCATCCACAATTTTAAAAGAAAAGGGGGGATTGGGGGGTACAGTGCAG
GGGAAAGAATAGTAGACATAATAGCAACAGACATACAAACTAAAGAATTACAAAAACAAATTACAAAAAT
TCAAAATTTT
Features (pLannotate 1.2.2; 30 found; start..end, strand, type, name):
     48..1226    +  promoter       EF-1α promoter: strong constitutive promoter for human elongation factor EF-1α
   1247..1267    +  protein_bind   attB1: mutant version of attB; core recombination site for the Gateway® BP reaction BP Clonase™
   1273..3570    +  CDS            BRAF: BRAF_HUMAN - Also known as BRAF1, RAFB1. Experimental evidence at protein level: Swiss-Prot protein existence level 1. Protein kinase involved in the transduction of mitogenic signals from the cell membrane to the nucleus (Probable). Phosphorylates MAP2K1, and thereby activates the MAP kinase signal transduction pathway (PubMed:21441910, PubMed:29433126). May play a role in the postsynaptic responses of hippocampal neurons (PubMed:1508179). From Homo sapiens (Human).
   3575..3599    -  protein_bind   attB2: mutant version of attB; recombination site for the Gateway® BP reaction BP Clonase™
   3607..3625    +  promoter       T3 promoter: promoter for bacteriophage T3 RNA polymerase
   3651..3669    -  promoter       T7 promoter: promoter for bacteriophage T7 RNA polymerase
   3675..3693    -  protein_bind   attB4 (fragment): mutant version of attB; core recombination site for the Gateway® BP reaction BP Clonase™
   3749..3790    +  CDS            V5 tag: epitope tag from simian virus 5
   3916..4378    +  misc_feature   IRES: internal ribosome entry site (IRES) of the encephalomyocarditis virus (EMCV)
   4392..4989    +  CDS            PuroR (fragment): puromycin N-acetyltransferase; pac from Streptomyces; confers resistance to puromycin
   5005..5593    +  misc_feature   WPRE: woodchuck hepatitis virus posttranscriptional regulatory element
   5601..5666    +  CDS            nef (fragment): NEF_HV1Z2 - Experimental evidence at protein level: Swiss-Prot protein existence level 1. Extracellular Nef protein targets CD4(+) T-lymphocytes for apoptosis by interacting with CXCR4 surface receptors. From Human immunodeficiency virus type 1 group M subtype D (isolate Z2/CDC-Z34) (HIV-1).
   5668..5901    +  LTR            3' LTR (ΔU3): self-inactivating 3' long terminal repeat (LTR) from HIV-1
   6106..6210    +  promoter       AmpR promoter: bla
   6211..7071    +  CDS            AmpR: β-lactamase; bla; confers resistance to ampicillin, carbenicillin, and related antibiotics
   7242..7830    +  rep_origin     ori: high-copy-number ColE1/pMB1/pBR322/pUC origin of replication
   8013..8067    +  CDS            lacI (fragment): lac repressor; lacI; The lac repressor binds to the lac operator to inhibit transcription in E. coli. This inhibition can be relieved by adding lactose or isopropyl-β-D-thiogalactopyranoside (IPTG).
   8073..8166    +  rep_origin     SV40 ori (fragment): SV40 origin of replication
   8191..8228    +  CDS            lacI (fragment): lac repressor; lacI; The lac repressor binds to the lac operator to inhibit transcription in E. coli. This inhibition can be relieved by adding lactose or isopropyl-β-D-thiogalactopyranoside (IPTG).
   8241..8262    +  protein_bind   CAP binding site: CAP binding activates transcription in the presence of cAMP. E. coli catabolite activator protein
   8277..8307    +  promoter       lac promoter: promoter for the E. coli lac operon
   8311..8333    +  protein_bind   lac operator (fragment): The lac repressor binds to the lac operator to inhibit transcription in E. coli. This inhibition can be relieved by adding lactose or isopropyl-β-D-thiogalactopyranoside (IPTG). lac repressor encoded by lacI
   8365..8448    +  polyA_signal   SV40 poly(A) signal (fragment): SV40 polyadenylation signal
   8615..8944    +  CDS            nef (fragment): NEF_HV1BR - Experimental evidence at protein level: Swiss-Prot protein existence level 1. Extracellular Nef protein targets CD4(+) T-lymphocytes for apoptosis by interacting with CXCR4 surface receptors (PubMed:14990729). From Human immunodeficiency virus type 1 group M subtype B (isolate BRU/LAI) (HIV-1).
   8992..9249    +  LTR            5' LTR (truncated): truncated 5' long terminal repeat (LTR) from HIV-1
   9296..9421    +  misc_feature   HIV-1 Ψ: packaging signal of human immunodeficiency virus type 1
   9405..9743    +  CDS            HIV-1 gag (fragment): gag protein from human immunodeficiency virus 1; gag
   9918..10151   +  misc_feature   RRE: The Rev response element (RRE) of HIV-1 allows for Rev-dependent mRNA export from the nucleus to the cytoplasm.
  10528..10628   +  CDS            Rev (fragment): human immunodeficiency virus 1 (HIV-1) Rev protein; rev; enhances nuclear export of unspliced and incompletely spliced viral mRNAs
  10673..10790   +  misc_feature   cPPT/CTS: central polypurine tract and central termination sequence of HIV-1
