[The description below was written by a language model from this plasmid's Addgene catalogue record and pLannotate feature annotations shown in this document.]
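Description:
pHAGE-BRAF-P367S is an HIV-1-based lentiviral expression plasmid of about 10.8 kb that carries human BRAF with the P367S substitution, placed into the pHAGE backbone by Gateway cloning. It is maintained in E. coli through a high-copy ColE1/pUC-type origin and selected with ampicillin via the β-lactamase gene. The catalogue lists a recombination-deficient strain for propagation, which is usual for plasmids with repeated LTR sequences.

The viral transfer cassette runs from a truncated 5' LTR through the Ψ packaging signal with an adjoining gag fragment, the Rev response element and the cPPT/CTS, all of which support genome packaging, nuclear export of the unspliced RNA and efficient transduction. It ends in a ΔU3 self-inactivating 3' LTR, so the integrated provirus lacks LTR promoter activity. Expression is therefore driven by the internal EF-1α promoter, a strong constitutive promoter. The BRAF open reading frame sits between attB1 and attB2 sites left by the Gateway reaction. Downstream lie an annotated V5 epitope sequence, an EMCV IRES and a puromycin N-acetyltransferase gene, followed by a WPRE to boost transcript stability and expression. The IRES allows puromycin resistance to be translated from the same transcript as BRAF, so transduced mammalian cells can be selected. The V5 tag is separated from the BRAF coding sequence by attB2 and short T3/T7 promoter sequences, and the record does not state whether it is fused in frame to the protein.

The stated purpose is lentiviral expression of BRAF P367S. The associated publication concerns systematic functional annotation of somatic cancer mutations, which suggests use in testing the effect of this MAP kinase pathway kinase variant in cells.
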