Addgene plasmid #116189: pHAGE-BRAF-P367S
Purpose: Lentiviral expression of BRAF P367S
Depositing lab: Gordon Mills & Kenneth Scott. Depositing organization: Baylor College of Medicine. Publication: Systematic Functional Annotation of Somatic Mutations in Cancer. Ng PK, Li J, Jeong KJ, Shao S, Chen H, Tsang YH, Sengupta S, Wang Z, Bhavana VH, Tran R, Soewito S, Minussi DC, Moreno D, Kong K, Dogruluk T, Lu H, Gao J, Tokheim C, Zhou DC, Johnson AM, Zeng J, Ip CKM, Ju Z, Wester M, Yu S, Li Y, Vellano CP, Schultz N, Karchin R, Ding L, Lu Y, Cheung LWT, Chen K, Shaw KR, Meric-Bernstam F, Scott KL, Yi S, Sahni N, Liang H, Mills GB. Cancer Cell. 2018 Mar 12;33(3):450-462.e10. doi: 10.1016/j.ccell.2018.01.021. PubMed 29533785.
Backbone
  Vector backbone: pHAGE
  Vector type: Lentiviral
Growth in bacteria
  Bacterial resistance: Ampicillin, 100 μg/mL
  Growth temperature: 37°C
  Growth strain: Stbl3
  Copy number: High Copy
Gene/Insert
  Gene/Insert name: BRAF
  Species: H. sapiens (human)
  Mutation: P367S
  Entrez Gene: BRAF (a.k.a. B-RAF1, B-raf, BRAF-1, BRAF1, NS7, RAFB1)
  Cloning method: Gateway Cloning
Terms and licenses: Academic/Nonprofit Terms; Industry Terms: Not Available to Industry
How to cite: pHAGE-BRAF-P367S was a gift from Gordon Mills & Kenneth Scott (Addgene plasmid # 116189 ; http://n2t.net/addgene:116189 ; RRID:Addgene_116189)
