>Addgene plasmid #116189 | pHAGE-BRAF-P367S | depositor partial sequence | sequence record 219062 | insert
ATGGCGGCGCTGAGCGGTGGCGGTGGTGGCGGCGCGGAGCCGGGCCAGGCTCTGTTCAACGGGGACATGG
AGCCCGAGGCCGGCGCCGGCGCCGGCGCCGCGGCCTCTTCGGCTGCGGACCCTGCCATTCCGGAGGAGGT
GTGGAATATCAAACAAATGATTAAGTTGACACAGGAACATATAGAGGCCCTATTGGACAAATTTGGTGGG
GAGCATAATCCACCATCAATATATCTGGAGGCCTATGAAGAATACACCAGCAAGCTAGATGCACTCCAAC
AAAGAGAACAACAGTTATTGGAATCTCTGGGGAACGGAACTGATTTTTCTGTTTCTAGCTCTGCATCAAT
GGATACCGTTACATCTTCTTCCTCTTCTAGCCTTTCAGTGCTACCTTCATCTCTTTCAGTTTTTCAAAAT
CCCACAGATGTGGCACGGAGCAACCCCAAGTCACCACAAAAACCTATCGTTAGAGTCTTCCTGCCCAACA
AACAGAGGACAGTGGTACCTGCAAGGTGTGGAGTTACAGTCCGAGACAGTCTAAAGAAAGCACTGATGAT
GAGAGGTCTAATCCCAGAGTGCTGTGCTGTTTACAGAATTCAGGATGGAGAGAAGAAACCAATTGGTTGG
GACACTGATATTTCCTGGCTTACTGGAGAAGAATTGCATGTGGAAGTGTTGGAGAATGTTCCACTTACAA
CACACAACTTTGTACGAAAAACGTTTTTCACCTTAGCATTTTGTGACTTTTGTCGAAAGCTGCTTTTCCA
GGGTTTCCGCTGTCAAACATGTGGTTATAAATTTCACCAGCGTTGTAGTACAGAAGTTCCACTGATGTGT
GTTAATTATGACCAACTTGATTTGCTGTTTGTCTCCAAGTTCTTTGAACACCACCCAATACCACAGGAAG
AGGCGTCCTTAGCAGAGACTGCCCTAACATCTGGATCATCCCCTTCCGCACCCGCCTCGGACTCTATTGG
GCCCCAAATTCTCACCAGTCCGTCTCCTTCAAAATCCATTCCAATTCCACAGCCCTTCCGACCAGCAGAT
GAAGATCATCGAAATCAATTTGGGCAACGAGACCGATCCTCATCAGCTTCCAATGTGCATATAAACACAA
TAGAACCTGTCAATATTGATGACTTGATTAGAGACCAAGGATTTCGTGGTGATGGAGGATCAACCACAGG
TTTGTCTGCTACCCCCCCTGCCTCATTACCTGGCTCACTAACTAACGTGAAAGCCTTACAGAAATCTCCA
GGACCTCAGCGAGAAAGGAAGTCATCTTCATCCTCAGAAGACAGGAATCGAATGAAAACACTTGGTAGAC
GGGACTCGAGTGATGATTGGGAGATTCCTGATGGGCAGATTACAGTGGGACAAAGAATTGGATCTGGATC
ATTTGGAACAGTCTACAAGGGAAAGTGGCATGGTGATGTGGCAGTGAAAATGTTGAATGTGACAGCACCT
ACACCTCAGCAGTTACAAGCCTTCAAAAATGAAGTAGGAGTACTCAGGAAAACACGACATGTGAATATCC
TACTCTTCATGGGCTATTCCACAAAGCCACAACTGGCTATTGTTACCCAGTGGTGTGAGGGCTCCAGCTT
GTATCACCATCTCCATATCATTGAGACCAAATTTGAGATGATCAAACTTATAGATATTGCACGACAGACT
GCACAGGGCATGGATTACTTACACGCCAAGTCAATCATCCACAGAGACCTCAAGAGTAATAATATATTTC
TTCATGAAGACCTCACAGTAAAAATAGGTGATTTTGGTCTAGCTACAGTGAAATCTCGATGGAGTGGGTC
CCATCAGTTTGAACAGTTGTCTGGATCCATTTTGTGGATGGCACCAGAAGTCATCAGAATGCAAGATAAA
AATCCATACAGCTTTCAGTCAGATGTATATGCATTTGGAATTGTTCTGTATGAATTGATGACTGGACAGT
TACCTTATTCAAACATCAACAACAGGGACCAGATAATTTTTATGGTGGGACGAGGATACCTGTCTCCAGA
TCTCAGTAAGGTACGGAGTAACTGTCCAAAAGCCATGAAGAGATTAATGGCAGAGTGCCTCAAAAAGAAA
AGAGATGAGAGACCACTCTTTCCCCAAATTCTCGCCTCTATTGAGCTGCTGGCCCGCTCATTGCCAAAAA
TTCACCGCAGTGCATCAGAACCCTCCTTGAATCGGGCTGGTTTCCAAACAGAGGATTTTAGTCTATATGC
TTGTGCTTCTCCAAAAACACCCATCCAGGCAGGGGGATATGGTGCGTTTCCTGTCCACTAG
